Addgene plasmid #229969: psLIB TRE GTS-mTagBFP
Purpose: encodes a mTagBFP targeted to Golgi apparatus under the control of a dox inducible promoter
Depositing lab: Martin Pelosse. Depositing organization: European Molecular Biology Laboratory (EMBL), Grenoble. Publication: biGMamAct: efficient CRISPR/Cas9-mediated docking of large functional DNA cargoes at the ACTB locus. Pelosse M, Marcia M. Synthetic Biology 2025.02.13 10.1093/synbio/ysaf003.
Backbone
  Vector backbone: pLIB
  Vector type: Mammalian Expression, CRISPR
Growth in bacteria
  Bacterial resistance: Gentamicin, 10 μg/mL
  Growth temperature: 37°C
  Growth strain: DH5alpha
  Copy number: High Copy
Gene/Insert
  Gene/Insert name: GTS-mTagBFP
  Species: H. sapiens (human), Synthetic
  Cloning method: Gibson Cloning
Terms and licenses: Academic/Nonprofit Terms; Industry Terms: Not Available to Industry
Depositor comments: Please visit https://doi.org/10.1101/2024.04.18.590029 for bioRxiv preprint.
How to cite: psLIB TRE GTS-mTagBFP was a gift from Martin Pelosse (Addgene plasmid # 229969 ; http://n2t.net/addgene:229969 ; RRID:Addgene_229969)
