[The description below was written by a language model from this plasmid's Addgene catalogue record and pLannotate feature annotations shown in this document.]
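Description:
psLIB TRE GTS-mTagBFP is a small (about 4.7 kb) mammalian expression plasmid built on the pLIB backbone and catalogued under both mammalian expression and CRISPR vector types. It is propagated in E. coli as a high-copy plasmid through a ColE1/pUC-type origin and is selected with gentamicin, conferred by the aacC1 acetyltransferase gene driven by a class 1 integron Pc promoter. The backbone retains the Tn7R and Tn7L transposon ends that flank the resistance marker and expression cassette, a hallmark of pLIB-type vectors that permits Tn7 transposition into a recipient carrying an attTn7 site. It also has a single loxP site just upstream of the cassette, which can allow Cre-mediated fusion with other loxP-bearing plasmids. A short R6K γ origin fragment, a bom fragment and a lacZα remnant are also annotated, but these appear to be vestigial.

The payload is a doxycycline-inducible cassette. A Tet-responsive promoter, annotated as repeated tet operator units followed by a TRE3G-type minimal promoter segment, drives a fusion of an N-terminal fragment of human β-1,4-galactosyltransferase 1 (B4GALT1) to the blue fluorescent protein TagBFP. The B4GALT1 portion serves as the Golgi targeting sequence (GTS), anchoring the fluorophore in the Golgi apparatus. Transcripts are terminated by an SV40 polyadenylation signal. The plasmid encodes no Tet transactivator, so induction requires one supplied separately. The associated work concerns CRISPR/Cas9-mediated docking of large multi-gene DNA cargoes at the ACTB locus. This suggests that the construct serves as an inducible Golgi-marker module for assembly into such cargoes, although the record does not describe this role explicitly.
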