Features (pLannotate 1.2.2; 24 found; start..end, strand, type, name):
     41..57      +  CDS            lacZα (fragment): LacZα fragment of β-galactosidase; lacZ fragment
    123..711     +  rep_origin     ori: high-copy-number ColE1/pMB1/pBR322/pUC origin of replication
    897..948     -  misc_feature   bom (fragment): basis of mobility region from pBR322
   1016..1240    -  mobile_element Tn7R: mini-Tn7 element (right end of the Tn7 transposon) Tn7
   1307..1840    -  CDS            GmR: gentamycin acetyltransferase; aacC1; confers resistance to gentamycin
   2029..2057    -  promoter       Pc promoter: intI1 (promoter lies within the coding sequence); class 1 integron promoter
   2035..2397    -  CDS            YPR2_ECOLX (fragment): Protein predicted: Swiss-Prot protein existence level 4. From Escherichia coli.
   2397..2424    -  rep_origin     R6K γ ori (fragment): γ replication origin from E. coli plasmid R6K; requires the R6K initiator protein pi for replication
   2453..2486    +  protein_bind   loxP: Cre-mediated recombination occurs in the 8-bp core sequence (GCATACAT). Cre recombinase
   2565..2585    +  promoter       tight TRE promoter (fragment): Tet-responsive promoter PTight, consisting of seven tet operator sequences followed by the minimal CMV promoter
   2602..2622    +  promoter       tight TRE promoter (fragment): Tet-responsive promoter PTight, consisting of seven tet operator sequences followed by the minimal CMV promoter
   2639..2659    +  promoter       tight TRE promoter (fragment): Tet-responsive promoter PTight, consisting of seven tet operator sequences followed by the minimal CMV promoter
   2676..2696    +  promoter       tight TRE promoter (fragment): Tet-responsive promoter PTight, consisting of seven tet operator sequences followed by the minimal CMV promoter
   2713..2733    +  promoter       tight TRE promoter (fragment): Tet-responsive promoter PTight, consisting of seven tet operator sequences followed by the minimal CMV promoter
   2750..2770    +  promoter       tight TRE promoter (fragment): Tet-responsive promoter PTight, consisting of seven tet operator sequences followed by the minimal CMV promoter
   2787..2807    +  promoter       tight TRE promoter (fragment): Tet-responsive promoter PTight, consisting of seven tet operator sequences followed by the minimal CMV promoter
   2824..2844    +  promoter       tight TRE promoter (fragment): Tet-responsive promoter PTight, consisting of seven tet operator sequences followed by the minimal CMV promoter
   2852..2897    +  promoter       TRE3GV promoter (fragment): 3rd-generation Tet-responsive promoter that can be activated by binding of Tet-On® 3G, optimized for retroviral and lentiviral vectors
   3031..3288    +  CDS            B4GALT1 (fragment): B4GT1_HUMAN - Also known as GGTB2. Experimental evidence at protein level: Swiss-Prot protein existence level 1. [Processed beta-1,4-galactosyltransferase 1]: The cell surface form functions as a recognition molecule during a variety of cell to cell and cell to matrix interactions, as those occurring during development and egg fertilization, by binding to specific oligosaccharide ligands on opposing cells or in the extracellular matrix. From Homo sapiens (Human).
   3298..3993    +  CDS            TagBFP: TagBFP is a basic (constitutively fluorescent) blue fluorescent protein published in 2008, derived from Entacmaea quadricolor. It is reported to be a very rapidly-maturing monomer with very low acid sensitivity.
   4086..4169    +  CDS            large T antigen (fragment): large T antigen from SV40 (simian virus 40)
   4192..4326    +  polyA_signal   SV40 poly(A) signal: SV40 polyadenylation signal
   4355..4404    +  CDS            SET1 (fragment): solubility-enhancement tag derived from T7 phage gene 10B
   4436..4601    -  mobile_element Tn7L: mini-Tn7 element (left end of the Tn7 transposon) Tn7
>Addgene plasmid #229969 | psLIB TRE GTS-mTagBFP | addgene full sequence | sequence record 461262 | Addgene NGS Result
TTATTAATGTTTGTAATTGACTGAATATCAACGCTTATTTGCAGCCTGAATGGCGAATGGGACGCGCCCG
AGTTTTCGTTCCACTGAGCGTCAGACCCCGTAGAAAAGATCAAAGGATCTTCTTGAGATCCTTTTTTTCT
GCGCGTAATCTGCTGCTTGCAAACAAAAAAACCACCGCTACCAGCGGTGGTTTGTTTGCCGGATCAAGAG
CTACCAACTCTTTTTCCGAAGGTAACTGGCTTCAGCAGAGCGCAGATACCAAATACTATTCTTCTAGTGT
AGCCGTAGTTAGGCCACCACTTCAAGAACTCTGTAGCACCGCCTACATACCTCGCTCTGCTAATCCTGTT
ACCAGTGGCTGCTGCCAGTGGCGATAAGTCGTGTCTTACCGGGTTGGACTCAAGACGATAGTTACCGGAT
AAGGCGCAGCGGTCGGGCTGAACGGGGGGTTCGTGCACACAGCCCAGCTTGGAGCGAACGACCTACACCG
AACTGAGATACCTACAGCGTGAGCTATGAGAAAGCGCCACGCTTCCCGAAGGGAGAAAGGCGGACAGGTA
TCCGGTAAGCGGCAGGGTCGGAACAGGAGAGCGCACGAGGGAGCTTCCAGGGGGAAACGCCTGGTATCTT
TATAGTCCTGTCGGGTTTCGCCACCTCTGACTTGAGCGTCGATTTTTGTGATGCTCGTCAGGGGGGCGGA
GCCTATGGAAAAACGCCAGCAACGCGGCCTTTTTACGGTTCCTGGCCTTTTGCTGGCCTTTTGCTCACAT
GTTCTTTCCTGCGTTATCCCCTGATTCTGTGGATAACCGTATTACCGCCTTTGAGTGAGCTGATACCGCT
CGCCGCAGCCGAACGACCGAGCGCAGCGAGTCAGTGAGCGAGGAAGCGGAAGAGCGCCTGATGCGGTATT
TTCTCCTTACGCATCTGTGCGGTATTTCACACCGCATAGACCAGCCGCGTAACCTGGCAAAATCGGTTAC
GGTTGAGTAATAAATGGATGCCCTGCGTAAGCGGGTGTGGGCGGACAATAAAGTCTTAAACTGAACAAAA
TAGATCTAAACTATGACAATAAAGTCTTAAACTAGACAGAATAGTTGTAAACTGAAATCAGTCCAGTTAT
GCTGTGAAAAAGCATACTGGACTTTTGTTATGGCTAAAGCAAACTCTTCATTTTCTGAAGTGCAAATTGC
CCGTCGTATTAAAGAGGGGCGTGGCCAAGGGCATGGTAAAGACTATATTCGCGGCGTTGTGACAATTTAC
CGAACAACTCCGCGGCCGGGAAGCCGATCTCGGCTTGAACGAATTGTTAGGTGGCGGTACTTGGGTCGAT
ATCAAAGTGCATCACTTCTTCCCGTATGCCCAACTTTGTATAGAGAGCCACTGCGGGATCGTCACCGTAA
TCTGCTTGCACGTAGATCACATAAGCACCAAGCGCGTTGGCCTCATGCTTGAGGAGATTGATGAGCGCGG
TGGCAATGCCCTGCCTCCGGTGCTCGCCGGAGACTGCGAGATCATAGATATAGATCTCACTACGCGGCTG
CTCAAACTTGGGCAGAACGTAAGCCGCGAGAGCGCCAACAACCGCTTCTTGGTCGAAGGCAGCAAGCGCG
ATGAATGTCTTACTACGGAGCAAGTTCCCGAGGTAATCGGAGTCCGGCTGATGTTGGGAGTAGGTGGCTA
CGTCTCCGAACTCACGACCGAAAAGATCAAGAGCAGCCCGCATGGATTTGACTTGGTCAGGGCCGAGCCT
ACATGTGCGAATGATGCCCATACTTGAGCCACCTAACTTTGTTTTAGGGCGACTGCCCTGCTGCGTAACA
TCGTTGCTGCTGCGTAACATCGTTGCTGCTCCATAACATCAAACATCGACCCACGGCGTAACGCGCTTGC
TGCTTGGATGCCCGAGGCATAGACTGTACAAAAAAACAGTCATAACAAGCCATGAAAACCGCCACTGCGC
CGTTACCACCGCTGCGTTCGGTCAAGGTTCTGGACCAGTTGCGTGAGCGCATACGCTACTTGCATTACAG
TTTACGAACCGAACAGGCTTATGTCAACTGGGTTTGTGCCTTCATCCGTTTCCACGGTGTGCGTCACCCG
GCAACCTTGGGCAGCAGCGAAGTCGAGGCATTTCTGTCCTGGCTGGCGAACGAGCGCAAGGTTTCGGTCT
CCACGCATCGTCAGGCATTGGCGGCCTTGCTGTTCTTCTACGGCAAGGTGCTGTGCACGGATCTGCCCTT
GCTTCAGGAGATCGGTAGACCTCGGCCGTCGCGGCGCTTGCCGGTGGTGCTGACCCCGGATGAAGTGGTT
CGCATCCTCGGTTTTCTGGAAGGCGAGCATCGTTTGTTCGCCCAGGACTCTAGCTATAGTTCTAGTGGTT
GGCTACAGCTTTGTTTGTACTATCAACAGGTTGAACTGCTGATCAACAGATCCTCTACGCGGCCGCGGTA
CCATAACTTCGTATAGCATACATTATACGAAGTTATCTGGTTTTACTAGTATCGATTCGCGACCTACTCC
GGAATATTAATAGATCACTCGAGGGATCCAAGCTGGCCGCACGTCTCCCTATCAGTGATAGAGAAGTCGA
CACGTCTCGAGCTCCCTATCAGTGATAGAGAAGGTACGTCTAGAACGTCTCCCTATCAGTGATAGAGAAG
TCGACACGTCTCGAGCTCCCTATCAGTGATAGAGAAGGTACGTCTAGAACGTCTCCCTATCAGTGATAGA
GAAGTCGACACGTCTCGAGCTCCCTATCAGTGATAGAGAAGGTACGTCTAGAACGTCTCCCTATCAGTGA
TAGAGAAGTCGACACGTCTCGAGCTCCCTATCAGTGATAGAGAAGGTACCCCCTATATAAGCAGAGCTCG
TTTAGTGAACCGTCAGATCGCCTGGAGACGCCATCCACGCTGTTTTGACCTCCATAGAAGACACCGGGAC
CGATCCAGCCTCCGCGGTGGCGGCCATCACAAGTCATACCGTCCCACCATCGGGCGCGGATCCCGGTCCG
AAGCGCGCGGAATTCAAAGGATGAGGCTTCGTGAACCCTTGTTGTCAGGCTCTGCTGCCATGCCCGGTGC
CAGCCTGCAAAGGGCATGTCGTCTTCTGGTTGCGGTGTGTGCATTGCATCTCGGGGTGACTCTTGTGTAT
TATCTTGCGGGAAGAGATCTCTCCCGGCTTCCACAGTTGGTGGGCGTGAGTACCCCCTTGCAAGGCGGTT
CAAATAGCGCTGCAGCTATTGGACAAAGCAGCGGCGAACTGAGGACAGGCGGCGCTAAAGACCCACCAGT
AGCGACTAGCGAGCTGATTAAGGAGAACATGCACATGAAGCTGTACATGGAGGGCACCGTGGACAACCAT
CACTTCAAGTGCACATCCGAGGGCGAAGGCAAGCCCTACGAGGGCACCCAGACCATGAGAATCAAGGTGG
TCGAGGGCGGCCCTCTCCCCTTCGCCTTCGACATCCTGGCTACTAGCTTCCTCTACGGCAGCAAGACCTT
CATCAACCACACCCAGGGCATCCCCGACTTCTTCAAGCAGTCCTTCCCTGAGGGCTTCACATGGGAGAGA
GTCACCACATACGAAGACGGGGGCGTGCTGACCGCTACCCAGGACACCAGCCTCCAGGACGGCTGCCTCA
TCTACAACGTCAAGATCAGAGGGGTGAACTTCACATCCAACGGCCCTGTGATGCAGAAGAAAACACTCGG
CTGGGAGGCCTTCACCGAGACGCTGTACCCCGCTGACGGCGGCCTGGAAGGCAGAAACGACATGGCCCTG
AAGCTCGTGGGCGGGAGCCATCTGATCGCAAACATCAAGACCACATATAGATCCAAGAAACCCGCTAAGA
ACCTCAAGATGCCTGGCGTCTACTATGTGGACTACAGACTGGAAAGAATCAAGGAGGCCAACAACGAGAC
CTACGTCGAGCAGCACGAGGTGGCAGTGGCCAGATACTGCGACCTCCCTAGCAAACTGGGGCACAAGCTT
AATGGATCCTAGCCTACGTCGACGAGCTCACTAGTCGCGGCCGCTTTCGAATCTAGAGCCTGCAGTCTCG
ACAAGCTTGTCGAGAAGTACTAGAGGATCATAATCAGCCATACCACATTTGTAGAGGTTTTACTTGCTTT
AAAAAACCTCCCACACCTCCCCCTGAACCTGAAACATAAAATGAATGCAATTGTTGTTGTTAACTTGTTT
ATTGCAGCTTATAATGGTTACAAATAAAGCAATAGCATCACAAATTTCACAAATAAAGCATTTTTTTCAC
TGCATTCTAGTTGTGGTTTGTCCAAACTCATCAATGTATCTTATCATGTCTGGATCTGATCACTGCTTGA
GCCTAGAAGATCCGGCTGCTAACAAAGCCCGAAAGGAAGCTGAGTTGGCTGCTGCCACCGCTGAGCAATA
ACTATCATAACCCCTAGGAGATCCGAACCAGATAAGTGAAATCTAGTTCCAAACTATTTTGTCATTTTTA
ATTTTCGTATTAGCTTACGACGCTACACCCAGTTCCCATCTATTTTGTCACTCTTCCCTAAATAATCCTT
AAAAACTCCATTTCCACCCCTCCCAGTTCCCAACTATTTTGTCCGCCCACAGCGGGGCATTTTTCTTCCT
GTTATGTTTTTAATCAAACATCCTGCCAACTCCATGTGACAAACCGTCATCTTCGGCTACTTTTTCTCTG
TCACAGAATGAAAATTTTTCTGTCATCTCTTCG
